Addgene plasmid #113790: pZNF423.1.0-gDNA
Purpose: CRISPR plasmid for expression of Cas9 and gRNA targeting human transcription factor ZNF423
Depositing lab: Kevin White.
Backbone
  Vector backbone: pX330
  Backbone manufacturer: Zhang lab (Addgene plasmid ID: 42230)
  Vector type: Mammalian Expression, CRISPR
Growth in bacteria
  Bacterial resistance: Ampicillin, 100 μg/mL
  Growth temperature: 37°C
  Growth strain: DH5alpha
  Copy number: High Copy
Gene/Insert
  Gene/Insert name: ZNF423
  gRNA/shRNA sequence: ATGAGCCAGCACGCACAGTG AGG
  Species: H. sapiens (human)
  Entrez Gene: ZNF423 (a.k.a. Ebfaz, JBTS19, NPHP14, OAZ, Roaz, ZFP423, Zfp104, hOAZ)
  Cloning method: Restriction Enzyme; 5′ cloning site BbsI (destroyed during cloning); 3′ cloning site BbsI (destroyed during cloning)
  Sequencing primers: 5′ hU6-F (5'-GAGGGCCTATTTCCCATGATT-3')
Terms and licenses: Academic/Nonprofit Terms; Industry Terms: Not Available to Industry
Depositor comments: gRNA sequence listed includes 20 nucleotide target sequence, followed by the uncloned PAM sequence. The PAM sequence is not present in the plasmid. Use with plasmid pZNF423-donor
How to cite: pZNF423.1.0-gDNA was a gift from Kevin White (Addgene plasmid # 113790 ; http://n2t.net/addgene:113790 ; RRID:Addgene_113790)
