[The description below was written by a language model from this plasmid's Addgene catalogue record and pLannotate feature annotations shown in this document.]
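Description:
pZNF423.1.0-gDNA is a mammalian CRISPR expression plasmid built on the pX330 backbone, delivering both Streptococcus pyogenes Cas9 and a single guide RNA directed against the human transcription factor gene ZNF423. It is propagated in E. coli as a high-copy plasmid through a ColE1/pUC-type origin and selected with ampicillin via the β-lactamase (AmpR) gene. The backbone also carries an f1/M13 phage origin, short bom and rop remnants, and a single AAV2 inverted terminal repeat annotated downstream of the Cas9 cassette. With only one ITR detected, nothing in the record suggests use as an AAV packaging vector.

Two expression units make up the payload. A human U6 RNA polymerase III promoter drives the guide RNA. The 20-nucleotide ZNF423 target sequence was cloned between the promoter and the S. pyogenes gRNA scaffold through BbsI sites that were destroyed during cloning, and the PAM is not part of the plasmid. A hybrid promoter, consisting of the CMV enhancer, chicken β-actin promoter and a CBA/MVM hybrid intron, drives Cas9. The annotation software splits Cas9 into contiguous N- and C-terminal portions that together form one full-length coding sequence. This is fused at its C-terminus to a nucleoplasmin bipartite nuclear localization signal and terminated by the bGH polyadenylation signal.

The depositor and repository-sequenced records (8,508 and 8,477 nt) show the same architecture, differing mainly by a small deletion in the β-actin promoter region of the sequenced version. The depositor notes that the plasmid is meant to be used with a companion pZNF423-donor plasmid, which implies Cas9 cleavage at the ZNF423 locus to promote donor-templated editing. The record does not describe the nature of that edit.
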