Features (pLannotate 1.2.2; 18 found; start..end, strand, type, name):
     79..122     +  misc_RNA       gRNA scaffold (fragment): guide RNA scaffold for the Streptococcus pyogenes CRISPR/Cas9 system
    169..454     +  enhancer       CMV enhancer: human cytomegalovirus immediate early enhancer; contains an 18-bp deletion relative to the standard CMV enhancer
    456..733     +  promoter       chicken β-actin promoter: No description available
    734..962     +  intron         hybrid intron: hybrid between chicken β-actin (CBA) and minute virus of mice (MMV) introns (Gray et al., 2011)
   1100..2701    +  CDS            Cas9(N): N-terminal portion of Streptococcus pyogenes Cas9 (Zetsche et al., 2015)
   2702..5200    +  CDS            Cas9(C): C-terminal portion of Streptococcus pyogenes Cas9 (Zetsche et al., 2015)
   5201..5248    +  CDS            nucleoplasmin NLS: bipartite nuclear localization signal from nucleoplasmin
   5282..5393    +  polyA_signal   bGH poly(A) signal: bovine growth hormone polyadenylation signal
   5498..5638    +  repeat_region  AAV2 ITR: inverted terminal repeat of adeno-associated virus serotype 2 inverted
   5643..5694    -  misc_feature   bom (fragment): basis of mobility region from pBR322
   5713..6093    +  rep_origin     M13 ori (sequence partly withheld): M13 bacteriophage origin of replication; arrow indicates direction of (+) strand synthesis
   6169..6218    -  misc_feature   bom (fragment): basis of mobility region from pBR322
   6320..6355    -  CDS            rop (fragment): Rop protein, which maintains plasmids at low copy number; rop
   6450..6554    +  promoter       AmpR promoter: bla
   6555..7415    +  CDS            AmpR: β-lactamase; bla; confers resistance to ampicillin, carbenicillin, and related antibiotics
   7586..8174    +  rep_origin     ori: high-copy-number ColE1/pMB1/pBR322/pUC origin of replication
   8236..8476    +  promoter       U6 promoter: RNA polymerase III promoter for human U6 snRNA
   8505..72      +  misc_RNA       gRNA scaffold (across the origin): guide RNA scaffold for the Streptococcus pyogenes CRISPR/Cas9 system
>Addgene plasmid #113790 | pZNF423.1.0-gDNA | depositor full sequence | sequence record 214751 | Full Sequence
TAGAGCTAGAAATAGCAAGTTAAAATAAGGCTAGTCCGTTATCAACTTGAAAAAGTGGCACCGAGTCGGT
GCTTTTTTGTTTTAGAGCTAGAAATAGCAAGTTAAAATAAGGCTAGTCCGTTTTTAGCGCGTGCGCCAAT
TCTGCAGACAAATGGCTCTAGAGGTACCCGTTACATAACTTACGGTAAATGGCCCGCCTGGCTGACCGCC
CAACGACCCCCGCCCATTGACGTCAATAGTAACGCCAATAGGGACTTTCCATTGACGTCAATGGGTGGAG
TATTTACGGTAAACTGCCCACTTGGCAGTACATCAAGTGTATCATATGCCAAGTACGCCCCCTATTGACG
TCAATGACGGTAAATGGCCCGCCTGGCATTGTGCCCAGTACATGACCTTATGGGACTTTCCTACTTGGCA
GTACATCTACGTATTAGTCATCGCTATTACCATGGTCGAGGTGAGCCCCACGTTCTGCTTCACTCTCCCC
ATCTCCCCCCCCTCCCCACCCCCAATTTTGTATTTATTTATTTTTTAATTATTTTGTGCAGCGATGGGGG
CGGGGGGGGGGGGGGGGCGCGCGCCAGGCGGGGCGGGGCGGGGCGAGGGGCGGGGCGGGGCGAGGCGGAG
AGGTGCGGCGGCAGCCAATCAGAGCGGCGCGCTCCGAAAGTTTCCTTTTATGGCGAGGCGGCGGCGGCGG
CGGCCCTATAAAAAGCGAAGCGCGCGGCGGGCGGGAGTCGCTGCGACGCTGCCTTCGCCCCGTGCCCCGC
TCCGCCGCCGCCTCGCGCCGCCCGCCCCGGCTCTGACTGACCGCGTTACTCCCACAGGTGAGCGGGCGGG
ACGGCCCTTCTCCTCCGGGCTGTAATTAGCTGAGCAAGAGGTAAGGGTTTAAGGGATGGTTGGTTGGTGG
GGTATTAATGTTTAATTACCTGGAGCACCTGCCTGAAATCACTTTTTTTCAGGTTGGACCGGTGCCACCA
TGGACTATAAGGACCACGACGGAGACTACAAGGATCATGATATTGATTACAAAGACGATGACGATAAGAT
GGCCCCAAAGAAGAAGCGGAAGGTCGGTATCCACGGAGTCCCAGCAGCCGACAAGAAGTACAGCATCGGC
CTGGACATCGGCACCAACTCTGTGGGCTGGGCCGTGATCACCGACGAGTACAAGGTGCCCAGCAAGAAAT
TCAAGGTGCTGGGCAACACCGACCGGCACAGCATCAAGAAGAACCTGATCGGAGCCCTGCTGTTCGACAG
CGGCGAAACAGCCGAGGCCACCCGGCTGAAGAGAACCGCCAGAAGAAGATACACCAGACGGAAGAACCGG
ATCTGCTATCTGCAAGAGATCTTCAGCAACGAGATGGCCAAGGTGGACGACAGCTTCTTCCACAGACTGG
AAGAGTCCTTCCTGGTGGAAGAGGATAAGAAGCACGAGCGGCACCCCATCTTCGGCAACATCGTGGACGA
GGTGGCCTACCACGAGAAGTACCCCACCATCTACCACCTGAGAAAGAAACTGGTGGACAGCACCGACAAG
GCCGACCTGCGGCTGATCTATCTGGCCCTGGCCCACATGATCAAGTTCCGGGGCCACTTCCTGATCGAGG
GCGACCTGAACCCCGACAACAGCGACGTGGACAAGCTGTTCATCCAGCTGGTGCAGACCTACAACCAGCT
GTTCGAGGAAAACCCCATCAACGCCAGCGGCGTGGACGCCAAGGCCATCCTGTCTGCCAGACTGAGCAAG
AGCAGACGGCTGGAAAATCTGATCGCCCAGCTGCCCGGCGAGAAGAAGAATGGCCTGTTCGGAAACCTGA
TTGCCCTGAGCCTGGGCCTGACCCCCAACTTCAAGAGCAACTTCGACCTGGCCGAGGATGCCAAACTGCA
GCTGAGCAAGGACACCTACGACGACGACCTGGACAACCTGCTGGCCCAGATCGGCGACCAGTACGCCGAC
CTGTTTCTGGCCGCCAAGAACCTGTCCGACGCCATCCTGCTGAGCGACATCCTGAGAGTGAACACCGAGA
TCACCAAGGCCCCCCTGAGCGCCTCTATGATCAAGAGATACGACGAGCACCACCAGGACCTGACCCTGCT
GAAAGCTCTCGTGCGGCAGCAGCTGCCTGAGAAGTACAAAGAGATTTTCTTCGACCAGAGCAAGAACGGC
TACGCCGGCTACATTGACGGCGGAGCCAGCCAGGAAGAGTTCTACAAGTTCATCAAGCCCATCCTGGAAA
AGATGGACGGCACCGAGGAACTGCTCGTGAAGCTGAACAGAGAGGACCTGCTGCGGAAGCAGCGGACCTT
CGACAACGGCAGCATCCCCCACCAGATCCACCTGGGAGAGCTGCACGCCATTCTGCGGCGGCAGGAAGAT
TTTTACCCATTCCTGAAGGACAACCGGGAAAAGATCGAGAAGATCCTGACCTTCCGCATCCCCTACTACG
TGGGCCCTCTGGCCAGGGGAAACAGCAGATTCGCCTGGATGACCAGAAAGAGCGAGGAAACCATCACCCC
CTGGAACTTCGAGGAAGTGGTGGACAAGGGCGCTTCCGCCCAGAGCTTCATCGAGCGGATGACCAACTTC
GATAAGAACCTGCCCAACGAGAAGGTGCTGCCCAAGCACAGCCTGCTGTACGAGTACTTCACCGTGTATA
ACGAGCTGACCAAAGTGAAATACGTGACCGAGGGAATGAGAAAGCCCGCCTTCCTGAGCGGCGAGCAGAA
AAAGGCCATCGTGGACCTGCTGTTCAAGACCAACCGGAAAGTGACCGTGAAGCAGCTGAAAGAGGACTAC
TTCAAGAAAATCGAGTGCTTCGACTCCGTGGAAATCTCCGGCGTGGAAGATCGGTTCAACGCCTCCCTGG
GCACATACCACGATCTGCTGAAAATTATCAAGGACAAGGACTTCCTGGACAATGAGGAAAACGAGGACAT
TCTGGAAGATATCGTGCTGACCCTGACACTGTTTGAGGACAGAGAGATGATCGAGGAACGGCTGAAAACC
TATGCCCACCTGTTCGACGACAAAGTGATGAAGCAGCTGAAGCGGCGGAGATACACCGGCTGGGGCAGGC
TGAGCCGGAAGCTGATCAACGGCATCCGGGACAAGCAGTCCGGCAAGACAATCCTGGATTTCCTGAAGTC
CGACGGCTTCGCCAACAGAAACTTCATGCAGCTGATCCACGACGACAGCCTGACCTTTAAAGAGGACATC
CAGAAAGCCCAGGTGTCCGGCCAGGGCGATAGCCTGCACGAGCACATTGCCAATCTGGCCGGCAGCCCCG
CCATTAAGAAGGGCATCCTGCAGACAGTGAAGGTGGTGGACGAGCTCGTGAAAGTGATGGGCCGGCACAA
GCCCGAGAACATCGTGATCGAAATGGCCAGAGAGAACCAGACCACCCAGAAGGGACAGAAGAACAGCCGC
GAGAGAATGAAGCGGATCGAAGAGGGCATCAAAGAGCTGGGCAGCCAGATCCTGAAAGAACACCCCGTGG
AAAACACCCAGCTGCAGAACGAGAAGCTGTACCTGTACTACCTGCAGAATGGGCGGGATATGTACGTGGA
CCAGGAACTGGACATCAACCGGCTGTCCGACTACGATGTGGACCATATCGTGCCTCAGAGCTTTCTGAAG
GACGACTCCATCGACAACAAGGTGCTGACCAGAAGCGACAAGAACCGGGGCAAGAGCGACAACGTGCCCT
CCGAAGAGGTCGTGAAGAAGATGAAGAACTACTGGCGGCAGCTGCTGAACGCCAAGCTGATTACCCAGAG
AAAGTTCGACAATCTGACCAAGGCCGAGAGAGGCGGCCTGAGCGAACTGGATAAGGCCGGCTTCATCAAG
AGACAGCTGGTGGAAACCCGGCAGATCACAAAGCACGTGGCACAGATCCTGGACTCCCGGATGAACACTA
AGTACGACGAGAATGACAAGCTGATCCGGGAAGTGAAAGTGATCACCCTGAAGTCCAAGCTGGTGTCCGA
TTTCCGGAAGGATTTCCAGTTTTACAAAGTGCGCGAGATCAACAACTACCACCACGCCCACGACGCCTAC
CTGAACGCCGTCGTGGGAACCGCCCTGATCAAAAAGTACCCTAAGCTGGAAAGCGAGTTCGTGTACGGCG
ACTACAAGGTGTACGACGTGCGGAAGATGATCGCCAAGAGCGAGCAGGAAATCGGCAAGGCTACCGCCAA
GTACTTCTTCTACAGCAACATCATGAACTTTTTCAAGACCGAGATTACCCTGGCCAACGGCGAGATCCGG
AAGCGGCCTCTGATCGAGACAAACGGCGAAACCGGGGAGATCGTGTGGGATAAGGGCCGGGATTTTGCCA
CCGTGCGGAAAGTGCTGAGCATGCCCCAAGTGAATATCGTGAAAAAGACCGAGGTGCAGACAGGCGGCTT
CAGCAAAGAGTCTATCCTGCCCAAGAGGAACAGCGATAAGCTGATCGCCAGAAAGAAGGACTGGGACCCT
AAGAAGTACGGCGGCTTCGACAGCCCCACCGTGGCCTATTCTGTGCTGGTGGTGGCCAAAGTGGAAAAGG
GCAAGTCCAAGAAACTGAAGAGTGTGAAAGAGCTGCTGGGGATCACCATCATGGAAAGAAGCAGCTTCGA
GAAGAATCCCATCGACTTTCTGGAAGCCAAGGGCTACAAAGAAGTGAAAAAGGACCTGATCATCAAGCTG
CCTAAGTACTCCCTGTTCGAGCTGGAAAACGGCCGGAAGAGAATGCTGGCCTCTGCCGGCGAACTGCAGA
AGGGAAACGAACTGGCCCTGCCCTCCAAATATGTGAACTTCCTGTACCTGGCCAGCCACTATGAGAAGCT
GAAGGGCTCCCCCGAGGATAATGAGCAGAAACAGCTGTTTGTGGAACAGCACAAGCACTACCTGGACGAG
ATCATCGAGCAGATCAGCGAGTTCTCCAAGAGAGTGATCCTGGCCGACGCTAATCTGGACAAAGTGCTGT
CCGCCTACAACAAGCACCGGGATAAGCCCATCAGAGAGCAGGCCGAGAATATCATCCACCTGTTTACCCT
GACCAATCTGGGAGCCCCTGCCGCCTTCAAGTACTTTGACACCACCATCGACCGGAAGAGGTACACCAGC
ACCAAAGAGGTGCTGGACGCCACCCTGATCCACCAGAGCATCACCGGCCTGTACGAGACACGGATCGACC
TGTCTCAGCTGGGAGGCGACAAAAGGCCGGCGGCCACGAAAAAGGCCGGCCAGGCAAAAAAGAAAAAGTA
AGAATTCCTAGAGCTCGCTGATCAGCCTCGACTGTGCCTTCTAGTTGCCAGCCATCTGTTGTTTGCCCCT
CCCCCGTGCCTTCCTTGACCCTGGAAGGTGCCACTCCCACTGTCCTTTCCTAATAAAATGAGGAAATTGC
ATCGCATTGTCTGAGTAGGTGTCATTCTATTCTGGGGGGTGGGGTGGGGCAGGACAGCAAGGGGGAGGAT
TGGGAAGAGAATAGCAGGCATGCTGGGGAGCGGCCGCAGGAACCCCTAGTGATGGAGTTGGCCACTCCCT
CTCTGCGCGCTCGCTCGCTCACTGAGGCCGGGCGACCAAAGGTCGCCCGACGCCCGGGCTTTGCCCGGGC
GGCCTCAGTGAGCGAGCGAGCGCGCAGCTGCCTGCAGGGGCGCCTGATGCGGTATTTTCTCCTTACGCAT
CTGTGCGGTATTTCACACCGCATA
[142 nt withheld, positions 5695-5836]
C
[141 nt withheld, positions 5838-5978]
CCTTTGACGTTGGAGTCCACGTTCTTT
[37 nt withheld, positions 6006-6042]
ACCCTATCTCGGGCTATTCTTTTGATTTATAAGGGATTTTGCCGATTTCGGCCTATTGGTTAAAAAATGA
GCTGATTTAACAAAAATTTAACGCGAATTTTAACAAAATATTAACGTTTACAATTTTATGGTGCACTCTC
AGTACAATCTGCTCTGATGCCGCATAGTTAAGCCAGCCCCGACACCCGCCAACACCCGCTGACGCGCCCT
GACGGGCTTGTCTGCTCCCGGCATCCGCTTACAGACAAGCTGTGACCGTCTCCGGGAGCTGCATGTGTCA
GAGGTTTTCACCGTCATCACCGAAACGCGCGAGACGAAAGGGCCTCGTGATACGCCTATTTTTATAGGTT
AATGTCATGATAATAATGGTTTCTTAGACGTCAGGTGGCACTTTTCGGGGAAATGTGCGCGGAACCCCTA
TTTGTTTATTTTTCTAAATACATTCAAATATGTATCCGCTCATGAGACAATAACCCTGATAAATGCTTCA
ATAATATTGAAAAAGGAAGAGTATGAGTATTCAACATTTCCGTGTCGCCCTTATTCCCTTTTTTGCGGCA
TTTTGCCTTCCTGTTTTTGCTCACCCAGAAACGCTGGTGAAAGTAAAAGATGCTGAAGATCAGTTGGGTG
CACGAGTGGGTTACATCGAACTGGATCTCAACAGCGGTAAGATCCTTGAGAGTTTTCGCCCCGAAGAACG
TTTTCCAATGATGAGCACTTTTAAAGTTCTGCTATGTGGCGCGGTATTATCCCGTATTGACGCCGGGCAA
GAGCAACTCGGTCGCCGCATACACTATTCTCAGAATGACTTGGTTGAGTACTCACCAGTCACAGAAAAGC
ATCTTACGGATGGCATGACAGTAAGAGAATTATGCAGTGCTGCCATAACCATGAGTGATAACACTGCGGC
CAACTTACTTCTGACAACGATCGGAGGACCGAAGGAGCTAACCGCTTTTTTGCACAACATGGGGGATCAT
GTAACTCGCCTTGATCGTTGGGAACCGGAGCTGAATGAAGCCATACCAAACGACGAGCGTGACACCACGA
TGCCTGTAGCAATGGCAACAACGTTGCGCAAACTATTAACTGGCGAACTACTTACTCTAGCTTCCCGGCA
ACAATTAATAGACTGGATGGAGGCGGATAAAGTTGCAGGACCACTTCTGCGCTCGGCCCTTCCGGCTGGC
TGGTTTATTGCTGATAAATCTGGAGCCGGTGAGCGTGGAAGCCGCGGTATCATTGCAGCACTGGGGCCAG
ATGGTAAGCCCTCCCGTATCGTAGTTATCTACACGACGGGGAGTCAGGCAACTATGGATGAACGAAATAG
ACAGATCGCTGAGATAGGTGCCTCACTGATTAAGCATTGGTAACTGTCAGACCAAGTTTACTCATATATA
CTTTAGATTGATTTAAAACTTCATTTTTAATTTAAAAGGATCTAGGTGAAGATCCTTTTTGATAATCTCA
TGACCAAAATCCCTTAACGTGAGTTTTCGTTCCACTGAGCGTCAGACCCCGTAGAAAAGATCAAAGGATC
TTCTTGAGATCCTTTTTTTCTGCGCGTAATCTGCTGCTTGCAAACAAAAAAACCACCGCTACCAGCGGTG
GTTTGTTTGCCGGATCAAGAGCTACCAACTCTTTTTCCGAAGGTAACTGGCTTCAGCAGAGCGCAGATAC
CAAATACTGTCCTTCTAGTGTAGCCGTAGTTAGGCCACCACTTCAAGAACTCTGTAGCACCGCCTACATA
CCTCGCTCTGCTAATCCTGTTACCAGTGGCTGCTGCCAGTGGCGATAAGTCGTGTCTTACCGGGTTGGAC
TCAAGACGATAGTTACCGGATAAGGCGCAGCGGTCGGGCTGAACGGGGGGTTCGTGCACACAGCCCAGCT
TGGAGCGAACGACCTACACCGAACTGAGATACCTACAGCGTGAGCTATGAGAAAGCGCCACGCTTCCCGA
AGGGAGAAAGGCGGACAGGTATCCGGTAAGCGGCAGGGTCGGAACAGGAGAGCGCACGAGGGAGCTTCCA
GGGGGAAACGCCTGGTATCTTTATAGTCCTGTCGGGTTTCGCCACCTCTGACTTGAGCGTCGATTTTTGT
GATGCTCGTCAGGGGGGCGGAGCCTATGGAAAAACGCCAGCAACGCGGCCTTTTTACGGTTCCTGGCCTT
TTGCTGGCCTTTTGCTCACATGTGAGGGCCTATTTCCCATGATTCCTTCATATTTGCATATACGATACAA
GGCTGTTAGAGAGATAATTGGAATTAATTTGACTGTAAACACAAAGATATTAGTACAAAATACGTGACGT
AGAAAGTAATAATTTCTTGGGTAGTTTGCAGTTTTAAAATTATGTTTTAAAATGGACTATCATATGCTTA
CCGTAACTTGAAAGTATTTCGATTTCTTGGCTTTATATATCTTGTGGAAAGGACGAAACACCATGAGCCA
GCACGCACAGTGGTTT
