Features (pLannotate 1.2.2; 18 found; start..end, strand, type, name):
     79..122     +  misc_RNA       gRNA scaffold (fragment): guide RNA scaffold for the Streptococcus pyogenes CRISPR/Cas9 system
    169..454     +  enhancer       CMV enhancer: human cytomegalovirus immediate early enhancer; contains an 18-bp deletion relative to the standard CMV enhancer
    456..702     +  promoter       chicken β-actin promoter: contains a 21-bp deletion relative to the standard chicken β-actin promoter
    703..930     +  intron         hybrid intron: hybrid between chicken β-actin (CBA) and minute virus of mice (MMV) introns (Gray et al., 2011)
   1068..2669    +  CDS            Cas9(N): N-terminal portion of Streptococcus pyogenes Cas9 (Zetsche et al., 2015)
   2670..5168    +  CDS            Cas9(C): C-terminal portion of Streptococcus pyogenes Cas9 (Zetsche et al., 2015)
   5169..5216    +  CDS            nucleoplasmin NLS: bipartite nuclear localization signal from nucleoplasmin
   5250..5361    +  polyA_signal   bGH poly(A) signal: bovine growth hormone polyadenylation signal
   5466..5606    +  repeat_region  AAV2 ITR: inverted terminal repeat of adeno-associated virus serotype 2 inverted
   5611..5662    -  misc_feature   bom (fragment): basis of mobility region from pBR322
   5681..6136    +  rep_origin     f1 ori (sequence partly withheld): f1 bacteriophage origin of replication; arrow indicates direction of (+) strand synthesis
   6137..6186    -  misc_feature   bom (fragment): basis of mobility region from pBR322
   6288..6323    -  CDS            rop (fragment): Rop protein, which maintains plasmids at low copy number; rop
   6418..6522    +  promoter       AmpR promoter: bla
   6523..7383    +  CDS            AmpR: β-lactamase; bla; confers resistance to ampicillin, carbenicillin, and related antibiotics
   7554..8142    +  rep_origin     ori: high-copy-number ColE1/pMB1/pBR322/pUC origin of replication
   8204..8444    +  promoter       U6 promoter: RNA polymerase III promoter for human U6 snRNA
   8474..72      +  misc_RNA       gRNA scaffold (across the origin): guide RNA scaffold for the Streptococcus pyogenes CRISPR/Cas9 system
>Addgene plasmid #113790 | pZNF423.1.0-gDNA | addgene full sequence | sequence record 230593 | Addgene NGS Result
TAGAGCTAGAAATAGCAAGTTAAAATAAGGCTAGTCCGTTATCAACTTGAAAAAGTGGCACCGAGTCGGT
GCTTTTTTGTTTTAGAGCTAGAAATAGCAAGTTAAAATAAGGCTAGTCCGTTTTTAGCGCGTGCGCCAAT
TCTGCAGACAAATGGCTCTAGAGGTACCCGTTACATAACTTACGGTAAATGGCCCGCCTGGCTGACCGCC
CAACGACCCCCGCCCATTGACGTCAATAGTAACGCCAATAGGGACTTTCCATTGACGTCAATGGGTGGAG
TATTTACGGTAAACTGCCCACTTGGCAGTACATCAAGTGTATCATATGCCAAGTACGCCCCCTATTGACG
TCAATGACGGTAAATGGCCCGCCTGGCATTGTGCCCAGTACATGACCTTATGGGACTTTCCTACTTGGCA
GTACATCTACGTATTAGTCATCGCTATTACCATGGTCGAGGTGAGCCCCACGTTCTGCTTCACTCTCCCC
ATCTCCCCCCCCTCCCCACCCCCAATTTTGTATTTATTTATTTTTTAATTATTTTGTGCAGCGATGGGGG
CGGGGGGGGGGGCGAGGGGCGGGGCGGGGCGAGGCGGAGAGGTGCGGCGGCAGCCAATCAGAGCGGCGCG
CTCCGAAAGTTTCCTTTTATGGCGAGGCGGCGGCGGCGGCGGCCCTATAAAAAGCGAAGCGCGCGGCGGG
CGGGAGTCGCTGCGCGCTGCCTTCGCCCCGTGCCCCGCTCCGCCGCCGCCTCGCGCCGCCCGCCCCGGCT
CTGACTGACCGCGTTACTCCCACAGGTGAGCGGGCGGGACGGCCCTTCTCCTCCGGGCTGTAATTAGCTG
AGCAAGAGGTAAGGGTTTAAGGGATGGTTGGTTGGTGGGGTATTAATGTTTAATTACCTGGAGCACCTGC
CTGAAATCACTTTTTTTCAGGTTGGACCGGTGCCACCATGGACTATAAGGACCACGACGGAGACTACAAG
GATCATGATATTGATTACAAAGACGATGACGATAAGATGGCCCCAAAGAAGAAGCGGAAGGTCGGTATCC
ACGGAGTCCCAGCAGCCGACAAGAAGTACAGCATCGGCCTGGACATCGGCACCAACTCTGTGGGCTGGGC
CGTGATCACCGACGAGTACAAGGTGCCCAGCAAGAAATTCAAGGTGCTGGGCAACACCGACCGGCACAGC
ATCAAGAAGAACCTGATCGGAGCCCTGCTGTTCGACAGCGGCGAAACAGCCGAGGCCACCCGGCTGAAGA
GAACCGCCAGAAGAAGATACACCAGACGGAAGAACCGGATCTGCTATCTGCAAGAGATCTTCAGCAACGA
GATGGCCAAGGTGGACGACAGCTTCTTCCACAGACTGGAAGAGTCCTTCCTGGTGGAAGAGGATAAGAAG
CACGAGCGGCACCCCATCTTCGGCAACATCGTGGACGAGGTGGCCTACCACGAGAAGTACCCCACCATCT
ACCACCTGAGAAAGAAACTGGTGGACAGCACCGACAAGGCCGACCTGCGGCTGATCTATCTGGCCCTGGC
CCACATGATCAAGTTCCGGGGCCACTTCCTGATCGAGGGCGACCTGAACCCCGACAACAGCGACGTGGAC
AAGCTGTTCATCCAGCTGGTGCAGACCTACAACCAGCTGTTCGAGGAAAACCCCATCAACGCCAGCGGCG
TGGACGCCAAGGCCATCCTGTCTGCCAGACTGAGCAAGAGCAGACGGCTGGAAAATCTGATCGCCCAGCT
GCCCGGCGAGAAGAAGAATGGCCTGTTCGGAAACCTGATTGCCCTGAGCCTGGGCCTGACCCCCAACTTC
AAGAGCAACTTCGACCTGGCCGAGGATGCCAAACTGCAGCTGAGCAAGGACACCTACGACGACGACCTGG
ACAACCTGCTGGCCCAGATCGGCGACCAGTACGCCGACCTGTTTCTGGCCGCCAAGAACCTGTCCGACGC
CATCCTGCTGAGCGACATCCTGAGAGTGAACACCGAGATCACCAAGGCCCCCCTGAGCGCCTCTATGATC
AAGAGATACGACGAGCACCACCAGGACCTGACCCTGCTGAAAGCTCTCGTGCGGCAGCAGCTGCCTGAGA
AGTACAAAGAGATTTTCTTCGACCAGAGCAAGAACGGCTACGCCGGCTACATTGACGGCGGAGCCAGCCA
GGAAGAGTTCTACAAGTTCATCAAGCCCATCCTGGAAAAGATGGACGGCACCGAGGAACTGCTCGTGAAG
CTGAACAGAGAGGACCTGCTGCGGAAGCAGCGGACCTTCGACAACGGCAGCATCCCCCACCAGATCCACC
TGGGAGAGCTGCACGCCATTCTGCGGCGGCAGGAAGATTTTTACCCATTCCTGAAGGACAACCGGGAAAA
GATCGAGAAGATCCTGACCTTCCGCATCCCCTACTACGTGGGCCCTCTGGCCAGGGGAAACAGCAGATTC
GCCTGGATGACCAGAAAGAGCGAGGAAACCATCACCCCCTGGAACTTCGAGGAAGTGGTGGACAAGGGCG
CTTCCGCCCAGAGCTTCATCGAGCGGATGACCAACTTCGATAAGAACCTGCCCAACGAGAAGGTGCTGCC
CAAGCACAGCCTGCTGTACGAGTACTTCACCGTGTATAACGAGCTGACCAAAGTGAAATACGTGACCGAG
GGAATGAGAAAGCCCGCCTTCCTGAGCGGCGAGCAGAAAAAGGCCATCGTGGACCTGCTGTTCAAGACCA
ACCGGAAAGTGACCGTGAAGCAGCTGAAAGAGGACTACTTCAAGAAAATCGAGTGCTTCGACTCCGTGGA
AATCTCCGGCGTGGAAGATCGGTTCAACGCCTCCCTGGGCACATACCACGATCTGCTGAAAATTATCAAG
GACAAGGACTTCCTGGACAATGAGGAAAACGAGGACATTCTGGAAGATATCGTGCTGACCCTGACACTGT
TTGAGGACAGAGAGATGATCGAGGAACGGCTGAAAACCTATGCCCACCTGTTCGACGACAAAGTGATGAA
GCAGCTGAAGCGGCGGAGATACACCGGCTGGGGCAGGCTGAGCCGGAAGCTGATCAACGGCATCCGGGAC
AAGCAGTCCGGCAAGACAATCCTGGATTTCCTGAAGTCCGACGGCTTCGCCAACAGAAACTTCATGCAGC
TGATCCACGACGACAGCCTGACCTTTAAAGAGGACATCCAGAAAGCCCAGGTGTCCGGCCAGGGCGATAG
CCTGCACGAGCACATTGCCAATCTGGCCGGCAGCCCCGCCATTAAGAAGGGCATCCTGCAGACAGTGAAG
GTGGTGGACGAGCTCGTGAAAGTGATGGGCCGGCACAAGCCCGAGAACATCGTGATCGAAATGGCCAGAG
AGAACCAGACCACCCAGAAGGGACAGAAGAACAGCCGCGAGAGAATGAAGCGGATCGAAGAGGGCATCAA
AGAGCTGGGCAGCCAGATCCTGAAAGAACACCCCGTGGAAAACACCCAGCTGCAGAACGAGAAGCTGTAC
CTGTACTACCTGCAGAATGGGCGGGATATGTACGTGGACCAGGAACTGGACATCAACCGGCTGTCCGACT
ACGATGTGGACCATATCGTGCCTCAGAGCTTTCTGAAGGACGACTCCATCGACAACAAGGTGCTGACCAG
AAGCGACAAGAACCGGGGCAAGAGCGACAACGTGCCCTCCGAAGAGGTCGTGAAGAAGATGAAGAACTAC
TGGCGGCAGCTGCTGAACGCCAAGCTGATTACCCAGAGAAAGTTCGACAATCTGACCAAGGCCGAGAGAG
GCGGCCTGAGCGAACTGGATAAGGCCGGCTTCATCAAGAGACAGCTGGTGGAAACCCGGCAGATCACAAA
GCACGTGGCACAGATCCTGGACTCCCGGATGAACACTAAGTACGACGAGAATGACAAGCTGATCCGGGAA
GTGAAAGTGATCACCCTGAAGTCCAAGCTGGTGTCCGATTTCCGGAAGGATTTCCAGTTTTACAAAGTGC
GCGAGATCAACAACTACCACCACGCCCACGACGCCTACCTGAACGCCGTCGTGGGAACCGCCCTGATCAA
AAAGTACCCTAAGCTGGAAAGCGAGTTCGTGTACGGCGACTACAAGGTGTACGACGTGCGGAAGATGATC
GCCAAGAGCGAGCAGGAAATCGGCAAGGCTACCGCCAAGTACTTCTTCTACAGCAACATCATGAACTTTT
TCAAGACCGAGATTACCCTGGCCAACGGCGAGATCCGGAAGCGGCCTCTGATCGAGACAAACGGCGAAAC
CGGGGAGATCGTGTGGGATAAGGGCCGGGATTTTGCCACCGTGCGGAAAGTGCTGAGCATGCCCCAAGTG
AATATCGTGAAAAAGACCGAGGTGCAGACAGGCGGCTTCAGCAAAGAGTCTATCCTGCCCAAGAGGAACA
GCGATAAGCTGATCGCCAGAAAGAAGGACTGGGACCCTAAGAAGTACGGCGGCTTCGACAGCCCCACCGT
GGCCTATTCTGTGCTGGTGGTGGCCAAAGTGGAAAAGGGCAAGTCCAAGAAACTGAAGAGTGTGAAAGAG
CTGCTGGGGATCACCATCATGGAAAGAAGCAGCTTCGAGAAGAATCCCATCGACTTTCTGGAAGCCAAGG
GCTACAAAGAAGTGAAAAAGGACCTGATCATCAAGCTGCCTAAGTACTCCCTGTTCGAGCTGGAAAACGG
CCGGAAGAGAATGCTGGCCTCTGCCGGCGAACTGCAGAAGGGAAACGAACTGGCCCTGCCCTCCAAATAT
GTGAACTTCCTGTACCTGGCCAGCCACTATGAGAAGCTGAAGGGCTCCCCCGAGGATAATGAGCAGAAAC
AGCTGTTTGTGGAACAGCACAAGCACTACCTGGACGAGATCATCGAGCAGATCAGCGAGTTCTCCAAGAG
AGTGATCCTGGCCGACGCTAATCTGGACAAAGTGCTGTCCGCCTACAACAAGCACCGGGATAAGCCCATC
AGAGAGCAGGCCGAGAATATCATCCACCTGTTTACCCTGACCAATCTGGGAGCCCCTGCCGCCTTCAAGT
ACTTTGACACCACCATCGACCGGAAGAGGTACACCAGCACCAAAGAGGTGCTGGACGCCACCCTGATCCA
CCAGAGCATCACCGGCCTGTACGAGACACGGATCGACCTGTCTCAGCTGGGAGGCGACAAAAGGCCGGCG
GCCACGAAAAAGGCCGGCCAGGCAAAAAAGAAAAAGTAAGAATTCCTAGAGCTCGCTGATCAGCCTCGAC
TGTGCCTTCTAGTTGCCAGCCATCTGTTGTTTGCCCCTCCCCCGTGCCTTCCTTGACCCTGGAAGGTGCC
ACTCCCACTGTCCTTTCCTAATAAAATGAGGAAATTGCATCGCATTGTCTGAGTAGGTGTCATTCTATTC
TGGGGGGTGGGGTGGGGCAGGACAGCAAGGGGGAGGATTGGGAAGAGAATAGCAGGCATGCTGGGGAGCG
GCCGCAGGAACCCCTAGTGATGGAGTTGGCCACTCCCTCTCTGCGCGCTCGCTCGCTCACTGAGGCCGGG
CGACCAAAGGTCGCCCGACGCCCGGGCTTTGCCCGGGCGGCCTCAGTGAGCGAGCGAGCGCGCAGCTGCC
TGCAGGGGCGCCTGATGCGGTATTTTCTCCTTACGCATCTGTGCGGTATTTCACACCGCATA
[95 nt withheld, positions 5663-5757]
T
[46 nt withheld, positions 5759-5804]
C
[141 nt withheld, positions 5806-5946]
CCTTTGACGTTGGAGTCCACGTTCTTT
[37 nt withheld, positions 5974-6010]
ACTCTATCTCGGGCTATTCTTTTGATTTATAAGGGATTTTGCCGATTTCGGTCTATTGGTTAAAAAATGA
GCTGATTTAACAAAAATTTAACGCGAATTTTAACAAAATATTAACGTTTACAATTTTATGGTGCACTCTC
AGTACAATCTGCTCTGATGCCGCATAGTTAAGCCAGCCCCGACACCCGCCAACACCCGCTGACGCGCCCT
GACGGGCTTGTCTGCTCCCGGCATCCGCTTACAGACAAGCTGTGACCGTCTCCGGGAGCTGCATGTGTCA
GAGGTTTTCACCGTCATCACCGAAACGCGCGAGACGAAAGGGCCTCGTGATACGCCTATTTTTATAGGTT
AATGTCATGATAATAATGGTTTCTTAGACGTCAGGTGGCACTTTTCGGGGAAATGTGCGCGGAACCCCTA
TTTGTTTATTTTTCTAAATACATTCAAATATGTATCCGCTCATGAGACAATAACCCTGATAAATGCTTCA
ATAATATTGAAAAAGGAAGAGTATGAGTATTCAACATTTCCGTGTCGCCCTTATTCCCTTTTTTGCGGCA
TTTTGCCTTCCTGTTTTTGCTCACCCAGAAACGCTGGTGAAAGTAAAAGATGCTGAAGATCAGTTGGGTG
CACGAGTGGGTTACATCGAACTGGATCTCAACAGCGGTAAGATCCTTGAGAGTTTTCGCCCCGAAGAACG
TTTTCCAATGATGAGCACTTTTAAAGTTCTGCTATGTGGCGCGGTATTATCCCGTATTGACGCCGGGCAA
GAGCAACTCGGTCGCCGCATACACTATTCTCAGAATGACTTGGTTGAGTACTCACCAGTCACAGAAAAGC
ATCTTACGGATGGCATGACAGTAAGAGAATTATGCAGTGCTGCCATAACCATGAGTGATAACACTGCGGC
CAACTTACTTCTGACAACGATCGGAGGACCGAAGGAGCTAACCGCTTTTTTGCACAACATGGGGGATCAT
GTAACTCGCCTTGATCGTTGGGAACCGGAGCTGAATGAAGCCATACCAAACGACGAGCGTGACACCACGA
TGCCTGTAGCAATGGCAACAACGTTGCGCAAACTATTAACTGGCGAACTACTTACTCTAGCTTCCCGGCA
ACAATTAATAGACTGGATGGAGGCGGATAAAGTTGCAGGACCACTTCTGCGCTCGGCCCTTCCGGCTGGC
TGGTTTATTGCTGATAAATCTGGAGCCGGTGAGCGTGGAAGCCGCGGTATCATTGCAGCACTGGGGCCAG
ATGGTAAGCCCTCCCGTATCGTAGTTATCTACACGACGGGGAGTCAGGCAACTATGGATGAACGAAATAG
ACAGATCGCTGAGATAGGTGCCTCACTGATTAAGCATTGGTAACTGTCAGACCAAGTTTACTCATATATA
CTTTAGATTGATTTAAAACTTCATTTTTAATTTAAAAGGATCTAGGTGAAGATCCTTTTTGATAATCTCA
TGACCAAAATCCCTTAACGTGAGTTTTCGTTCCACTGAGCGTCAGACCCCGTAGAAAAGATCAAAGGATC
TTCTTGAGATCCTTTTTTTCTGCGCGTAATCTGCTGCTTGCAAACAAAAAAACCACCGCTACCAGCGGTG
GTTTGTTTGCCGGATCAAGAGCTACCAACTCTTTTTCCGAAGGTAACTGGCTTCAGCAGAGCGCAGATAC
CAAATACTGTTCTTCTAGTGTAGCCGTAGTTAGGCCACCACTTCAAGAACTCTGTAGCACCGCCTACATA
CCTCGCTCTGCTAATCCTGTTACCAGTGGCTGCTGCCAGTGGCGATAAGTCGTGTCTTACCGGGTTGGAC
TCAAGACGATAGTTACCGGATAAGGCGCAGCGGTCGGGCTGAACGGGGGGTTCGTGCACACAGCCCAGCT
TGGAGCGAACGACCTACACCGAACTGAGATACCTACAGCGTGAGCTATGAGAAAGCGCCACGCTTCCCGA
AGGGAGAAAGGCGGACAGGTATCCGGTAAGCGGCAGGGTCGGAACAGGAGAGCGCACGAGGGAGCTTCCA
GGGGGAAACGCCTGGTATCTTTATAGTCCTGTCGGGTTTCGCCACCTCTGACTTGAGCGTCGATTTTTGT
GATGCTCGTCAGGGGGGCGGAGCCTATGGAAAAACGCCAGCAACGCGGCCTTTTTACGGTTCCTGGCCTT
TTGCTGGCCTTTTGCTCACATGTGAGGGCCTATTTCCCATGATTCCTTCATATTTGCATATACGATACAA
GGCTGTTAGAGAGATAATTGGAATTAATTTGACTGTAAACACAAAGATATTAGTACAAAATACGTGACGT
AGAAAGTAATAATTTCTTGGGTAGTTTGCAGTTTTAAAATTATGTTTTAAAATGGACTATCATATGCTTA
CCGTAACTTGAAAGTATTTCGATTTCTTGGCTTTATATATCTTGTGGAAAGGACGAAACACCGATGAGCC
AGCACGCACAGTGGTTT
